>Addgene plasmid #177668 | pSIBR005 | addgene full sequence | sequence record 353367 | Addgene NGS Result
CTCAATTTGGTTATCAAAAATGAAGAGTATTTTGAGTTCGTGCAGAATAGGAATAACTAAGCGGCCGCAT
AATGATGTGTTATCATTGATGCGAGGTCGCCTATACCTCCCCGCTTCGGCGGGGTTTTTTCCCGGGTTTA
CACTTTATGCTTCCGGCTCGTATAATGTGTGGTCTAAGAACTTTAAATAATTTCTACTGTTGTAGATATG
TCTTCCTGAGTGACGAGCAACGAGACTGGAAGACATGTCTAAGAACTTTAAATAATTTCTACTGTTGTAG
ATAGATACCGGACAACGTGTCTCCCCGCTTCGGCGGGGTTTTTTCCTAGGTTGTGTCTCAAAATCTCTGA
TGTTACATTGCACAAGATAAAAATATATCATCATGAACAATAAAACTGTCTGCTTACATAAACAGTAATA
CAAGGGGTGTTATGAGCCATATTCAGCGTGAAACGAGCTGTAGCCGTCCGCGTCTGAACAGCAACATGGA
TGCGGATCTGTATGGCTATAAATGGGCGCGTGATAACGTGGGTCAGAGCGGCGCGACCATTTATCGTCTG
TATGGCAAACCGGATGCGCCGGAACTGTTTCTGAAACATGGCAAAGGCAGCGTGGCGAACGATGTGACCG
ATGAAATGGTGCGTCTGAACTGGCTGACCGAATTTATGCCGCTGCCGACCATTAAACATTTTATTCGCAC
CCCGGATGATGCGTGGCTGCTGACCACCGCGATTCCGGGCAAAACCGCGTTTCAGGTGCTGGAAGAATAT
CCGGATAGCGGCGAAAACATTGTGGATGCGCTGGCCGTGTTTCTGCGTCGTCTGCATAGCATTCCGGTGT
GCAACTGCCCGTTTAACAGCGATCGTGTGTTTCGTCTGGCCCAGGCGCAGAGCCGTATGAACAACGGCCT
GGTGGATGCGAGCGATTTTGATGATGAACGTAACGGCTGGCCGGTGGAACAGGTGTGGAAAGAAATGCAT
AAACTGCTGCCGTTTAGCCCGGATAGCGTGGTGACCCACGGCGATTTTAGCCTGGATAACCTGATTTTCG
ATGAAGGCAAACTGATTGGCTGCATTGATGTGGGCCGTGTGGGCATTGCGGATCGTTATCAGGATCTGGC
CATTCTGTGGAACTGCCTGGGCGAATTTAGCCCGAGCCTGCAAAAACGTCTGTTTCAGAAATATGGCATT
GATAATCCGGATATGAACAAACTGCAATTTCATCTGATGCTGGATGAATTTTTCTAATAATTAATTGGAC
CGCGGTCCGAGAGACGCATGGCAGTATCTCAGACTGTGTATCGGCACGTCTCACTACTTACCGGCGCGGC
AGCGTTACCCGTGTCGGCGGCTCCAACGGCTCGCCATCGTCCAGAAAACACGGCTCATCGGGCATCGGCA
GGCGCTGCTGCCCGCGCCGTTCCCATTCCTCCGTTTCGGTCAAGGCTGGCAGGTCTGGTTCCATGCCCGG
AATGCCGGGCTGGCTGGGCGGCTCCTCGCCGGGGCCGGTCGGTAGTTGCTGCTCGCCCGGATACAGGGTC
GGGATGCGGCGCAGGTCGCCATGCCCCAACAGCGATTCGTCCTGGTCGTCGTGATCAACCACCACGGCGG
CACTGAACACCGACAGGCGCAACTGGTCGCGGGGCTGGCCCCACGCCACGCGGTCATTGACCACGTAGGC
CGACACGGTGCCGGGGCCGTTGAGCTTCACGACGGAGATCCAGCGCTCGGCCACCAAGTCCTTGACTGCG
TATTGGACCGTCCGCAAAGAACGTCCGATGAGCTTGGAAAGTGTTTTCTGGCTGACCACCACGGCGTTCT
GGTGGCCCATCTGCGCCACGAGGTGATGCAGCAGCATTGCCGCCGTGGGTTTCCTCGCAATAAGCCCGGC
CCACGCCTCATGCGCTTTGCGTTCCGTTTGCACCCAGTGACCGGGCTTGTTCTTGGCTTGAATGCCGATT
TCTCTGGACTGCGTGGCCATGCTTATCTCCATGCGGTAGGGGTGCCGCACGGTTGCGGCACCATGCGCAA
TCAGCTGCAACTTTTCGGCAGCGCGACAACAATTATGCGTTGCGTAAAAGTGGCAGTCAATTACAGATTT
TCTTTAACCTACGCAATGAGCTATTGCGGGGGGTGCCGCAATGAGCTGTTGCGTACCCCCCTTTTTTAAG
TTGTTGATTTTTAAGTCTTTCGCATTTCGCCCTATATCTAGTTCTTTGGTGCCCAAAGAAGGGCACCCCT
GCGGGGTTCCCCCACGCCTTCGGCGCGGCTCCCCCTCCGGCAAAAAGTGGCCCCTCCGGGGCTTGTTGAT
CGACTGCGCGGCCTTCGGCCTTGCCCAAGGTGGCGCTGCCCCCTTGGAACCCCCGCACTCGCCGCCGTGA
GGCTCGGGGGGCAGGCGGGCGGGCTTCGCCCTTCGACTGCCCCCACTCGCATAGGCTTGGGTCGTTCCAG
GCGCGTCAAGGCCAAGCCGCTGCGCGGTCGCTGCGCGAGCCTTGACCCGCCTTCCACTTGGTGTCCAACC
GGCAAGCGAAGCGCGCAGGCCGCAGGCCGGAGGCTTTTCCCCAGAGAAAATTAAAAAAATTGATGGGGCA
AGGCCGCAGGCCGCGCAGTTGGAGCCGGTGGGTATGTGGTCGAAGGCTGGGTAGCCGGTGGGCAATCCCT
GTGGTCAAGCTCGTGGGCAGGCGCAGCCTGTCCATCAGCTTGTCCAGCAGGGTTGTCCACGGGCCGAGCG
AAGCGAGCCAGCCGGTGGCCGCTCGCGGCCATCGTCCACATATCCACGGGCTGGCAAGGGAGCGCAGCGA
CCGCGCAGGGCGAAGCCCGGAGAGCAAGCCCGTAGGGGGGGCGCGCCCAGCTGTCTAGGGCGGCGGATTT
GTCCTACTCAGGAGAGCGTTCACCGACAAACAACAGATAAAACGAAAGGCCCAGTCTTTCGACTGAGCCT
TTCGTTTTATTTGATGCCTTTAATTAAAGCGGATAACAATTTCACACAGGAGGCCGTTTACACTTTATGC
TTCCGGCTCGTATAATGTGTGGGGAAACCACAACGGTTTCCCTCTAGAAATAATTTTGTTTAACTATAAG
AAGGAGATATACATATGTCAATTTATCAAGAATTTGTTAATAAATATAGTTTAAGTAAAACTCTAAGATT
TGAGTTAATCCCACAGGGTAAAACACTTGAAAACATAAAAGCAAGAGGTTTGATTTTAGATGATGAGAAA
AGAGCTAAAGACTACAAAAAGGCTAAACAAATAATTGATAAATATCATCAGTTTTTTATAGAGGAGATAT
TAAGTTCGGTTTGTATTAGCGAAGATTTATTACAAAACTATTCTGATGTTTATTTTAAACTTAAAAAGAG
TGATGATGATAATCTACAAAAAGATTTTAAAAGTGCAAAAGATACGATAAAGAAACAAATATCTGAATAT
ATAAAGGACTCAGAGAAATTTAAGAATTTGTTTAATCAAAACCTTATCGATGCTAAAAAAGGGCAAGAGT
CAGATTTAATTCTATGGCTAAAGCAATCTAAGGATAATGGTATAGAACTATTTAAAGCCAATAGTGATAT
CACAGATATAGATGAGGCGTTAGAAATAATCAAATCTTTTAAAGGTTGGACAACTTATTTTAAGGGTTTT
CATGAAAATAGAAAAAATGTTTATAGTAGCAATGATATTCCTACATCTATTATTTATAGGATAGTAGATG
ATAATTTGCCTAAATTTCTAGAAAATAAAGCTAAGTATGAGAGTTTAAAAGACAAAGCTCCAGAAGCTAT
AAACTATGAACAAATTAAAAAAGATTTGGCAGAAGAGCTAACCTTTGATATTGACTACAAAACATCTGAA
GTTAATCAAAGAGTTTTTTCACTTGATGAAGTTTTTGAGATAGCAAACTTTAATAATTATCTAAATCAAA
GTGGTATTACTAAATTTAATACTATTATTGGTGGTAAATTTGTAAATGGTGAAAATACAAAGAGAAAAGG
TATAAATGAATATATAAATCTATACTCACAGCAAATAAATGATAAAACACTCAAAAAATATAAAATGAGT
GTTTTATTTAAGCAAATTTTAAGTGATACAGAATCTAAATCTTTTGTAATTGATAAGTTAGAAGATGATA
GTGATGTAGTTACAACGATGCAAAGTTTTTATGAGCAAATAGCAGCTTTTAAAACAGTAGAAGAAAAATC
TATTAAAGAAACACTATCTTTATTATTTGATGATTTAAAAGCTCAAAAACTTGATTTGAGTAAAATTTAT
TTTAAAAATGATAAATCTCTTACTGATCTATCACAACAAGTTTTTGATGATTATAGTGTTATTGGTACAG
CGGTACTAGAATATATAACTCAACAAATAGCACCTAAAAATCTTGATAACCCTAGTAAGAAAGAGCAAGA
ATTAATAGCCAAAAAAACTGAAAAAGCAAAATACTTATCTCTAGAAACTATAAAGCTTGCCTTAGAAGAA
TTTAATAAGCATAGAGATATAGATAAACAGTGTAGGTTTGAAGAAATACTTGCAAACTTTGCGGCTATTC
CGATGATATTTGATGAAATAGCTCAAAACAAAGACAATTTGGCACAGATATCTATCAAATATCAAAATCA
AGGTAAAAAAGACCTACTTCAAGCTAGTGCGGAAGATGATGTTAAAGCTATCAAGGATCTTTTAGATCAA
ACTAATAATCTCTTACATAAACTAAAAATATTTCATATTAGTCAGTCAGAAGATAAGGCAAATATTTTAG
ACAAGGATGAGCATTTTTATCTAGTATTTGAGGAGTGCTACTTTGAGCTAGCGAATATAGTGCCTCTTTA
TAACAAAATTAGAAACTATATAACTCAAAAGCCATATAGTGATGAGAAATTTAAGCTCAATTTTGAGAAC
TCGACTTTGGCTAATGGTTGGGATAAAAATAAAGAGCCTGACAATACGGCAATTTTATTTATCAAAGATG
ATAAATATTATCTGGGTGTGATGAATAAGAAAAATAACAAAATATTTGATGATAAAGCTATCAAAGAAAA
TAAAGGCGAGGGTTATAAAAAAATTGTTTATAAACTTTTACCTGGCGCAAATAAAATGTTACCTAAGGTT
TTCTTTTCTGCTAAATCTATAAAATTTTATAATCCTAGTGAAGATATACTTAGAATAAGAAATCATTCCA
CACATACAAAAAATGGTAGTCCTCAAAAAGGATATGAAAAATTTGAGTTTAATATTGAAGATTGCCGAAA
ATTTATAGATTTTTATAAACAGTCTATAAGTAAGCATCCGGAGTGGAAAGATTTTGGATTTAGATTTTCT
GATACTCAAAGATATAATTCTATAGATGAATTTTATAGAGAAGTTGAAAATCAAGGCTACAAACTAACTT
TTGAAAATATATCAGAGAGCTATATTGATAGCGTAGTTAATCAGGGTAAATTGTACCTATTCCAAATCTA
TAATAAAGATTTTTCAGCTTATAGCAAAGGGCGACCAAATCTACATACTTTATATTGGAAAGCGCTGTTT
GATGAGAGAAATCTTCAAGATGTGGTTTATAAGCTAAATGGTGAGGCAGAGCTTTTTTATCGTAAACAAT
CAATACCTAAAAAAATCACTCACCCAGCTAAAGAGGCAATAGCTAATAAAAACAAAGATAATCCTAAAAA
AGAGAGTGTTTTTGAATATGATTTAATCAAAGATAAACGCTTTACTGAAGATAAGTTTTTCTTTCACTGT
CCTATTACAATCAATTTTAAATCTAGTGGAGCTAATAAGTTTAATGATGAAATCAATTTATTGCTAAAAG
AAAAAGCAAATGATGTTCATATATTAAGTATAGATAGAGGTGAAAGACATTTAGCTTACTATACTTTGGT
AGATGGTAAAGGCAATATCATCAAACAAGATACTTTCAACATCATTGGTAATGATAGAATGAAAACAAAC
TACCATGATAAGCTTGCTGCAATAGAGAAAGATAGGGATTCAGCTAGGAAAGACTGGAAAAAGATAAATA
ACATCAAAGAGATGAAAGAGGGCTATCTATCTCAGGTAGTTCATGAAATAGCTAAGCTAGTTATAGAGTA
TAATGCTATTGTGGTTTTTGAGGATTTAAATTTTGGATTTAAAAGAGGGCGTTTCAAGGTAGAGAAGCAG
GTCTATCAAAAGTTAGAAAAAATGCTAATTGAGAAACTAAACTATCTAGTTTTCAAAGATAATGAGTTTG
ATAAAACTGGGGGAGTGCTTAGAGCTTATCAGCTAACAGCACCTTTTGAGACTTTTAAAAAGATGGGTAA
ACAAACAGGTATTATCTACTATGTACCAGCTGGTTTTACTTCAAAAATTTGTCCTGTAACTGGTTTTGTA
AATCAGTTATATCCTAAGTATGAAAGTGTCAGCAAATCTCAAGAGTTCTTTAGTAAGTTTGACAAGATTT
GTTATAACCTTGATAAGGGCTATTTTGAGTTTAGTTTTGATTATAAAAACTTTGGTGACAAGGCTGCCAA
AGGCAAGTGGACTATAGCTAGCTTTGGGAGTAGATTGATTAACTTTAGAAATTCAGATAAAAATCATAAT
TGGGATACTCGAGAAGTTTATCCAACTAAAGAGTTGGAGAAATTGCTAAAAGATTATTCTATCGAATATG
GGCATGGCGAATGTATCAAAGCAGCTATTTGCGGTGAGAGCGACAAAAAGTTTTTTGCTAAGCTAACTAG
TGTCCTAAATACTATCTTACAAATGCGTAACTCAAAAACAGGTACTGAGTTAGATTATCTAATTTCACCA
GTAGCAGATGTAAATGGCAATTTCTTTGATTCGCGACAGGCGCCAAAAAATATGCCTCAAGATGCTGATG
CCAATGGTGCTTATCATATTGGGCTAAAAGGTCTGATGCTACTAGGTAGGATCAAAAATAATCAAGAGGG
CAAAAAA
Features (pLannotate 1.2.2; 7 found; start..end, strand, type, name):
    137..167     +  promoter       lac UV5 promoter: E. coli lac promoter with an "up" mutation
    432..1244    +  CDS            aphA1: KKA1_ECOLX - Also known as nptI. Protein inferred from homology: Swiss-Prot protein existence level 3. Resistance to kanamycin and structurally-related aminoglycosides, including amikacin. From Escherichia coli.
   1319..1980    -  CDS            pBBR1 Rep (fragment): replication protein for the broad-host-range plasmid pBBR1 from Bordetella bronchiseptica
   1981..2752    -  rep_origin     pBBR1 oriV: replication origin of the broad-host-range plasmid pBBR1 from Bordetella bronchiseptica; requires the pBBR1 Rep protein for replication
   2867..2953    -  terminator     rrnB T1 terminator: Escherichia coli rrnB; transcription terminator T1 from the E. coli rrnB gene
   2997..3027    +  promoter       lac UV5 promoter: E. coli lac promoter with an "up" mutation
   3095..57      +  CDS            cas12a (across the origin): CS12A_FRATN - Also known as cpf1 From Francisella tularensis subsp. novicida (strain U112).
