[The description below was written by a language model from this plasmid's Addgene catalogue record and pLannotate feature annotations shown in this document.]
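Description:
pSIBR005 is a 6,937-nt bacterial CRISPR expression plasmid, catalogued as an empty backbone, that provides constitutive expression of the Cas12a (Cpf1) nuclease from Francisella tularensis subsp. novicida (FnCas12a). The record names no parental backbone, but the annotated replication module is that of pBBR1 from Bordetella bronchiseptica: the pBBR1 oriV together with its cognate Rep protein (annotated as a fragment), a broad-host-range system that allows maintenance in diverse Gram-negative bacteria as well as in E. coli. Selection is through aphA1 (nptI), an aminoglycoside phosphotransferase conferring kanamycin resistance. Copy number is recorded as unknown. Part of the plasmid derives from an earlier published Cas12a expression plasmid.

The payload is the cas12a coding sequence, which spans the numbering origin of the circular sequence and lies just downstream of a lacUV5 promoter, the "up"-mutated variant of the E. coli lac promoter that is largely independent of catabolite activation. No lac repressor gene is annotated, consistent with the stated constitutive expression. A second lacUV5 promoter sits shortly after the end of cas12a and upstream of the kanamycin resistance gene. The feature table does not identify what it drives, and no crRNA array, direct repeat or spacer cloning site is annotated, so the record does not say how guide RNAs are supplied. An rrnB T1 terminator lies on the opposite strand between the pBBR1 origin and the Cas12a promoter.

The plasmid belongs to the SIBR-Cas toolkit for streamlined genome engineering in wild-type bacteria, and the record supports its use as the constitutive FnCas12a vector within that series.
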