Addgene plasmid #177668: pSIBR005
Purpose: (Empty Backbone) Constitutive expression of FnCas12a
Depositing lab: John van der Oost. Depositing organization: Wageningen University, Department Agrotechnology & Food Sciences. Publication: Streamlined CRISPR genome engineering in wild-type bacteria using SIBR-Cas. Patinios C, Creutzburg SCA, Arifah AQ, Adiego-Perez B, Gyimah EA, Ingham CJ, Kengen SWM, van der Oost J, Staals RHJ. Nucleic Acids Res. 2021 Oct 6. pii: 6382381. doi: 10.1093/nar/gkab893. PubMed 34614191.
Backbone
  Vector backbone: N/A
  Vector type: Bacterial Expression, CRISPR
  Promoter: lacUV5
Growth in bacteria
  Bacterial resistance: Kanamycin, 50 μg/mL
  Growth temperature: 37°C
  Growth strain: DH5alpha
  Copy number: Unknown
Resource information
  A portion of this plasmid was derived from a plasmid made by: Zetsche et al (2015); pY002 (#69975)
Terms and licenses: Academic/Nonprofit Terms; Industry Terms: Not Available to Industry
How to cite: pSIBR005 was a gift from John van der Oost (Addgene plasmid # 177668 ; http://n2t.net/addgene:177668 ; RRID:Addgene_177668)
