>Addgene plasmid #177668 | pSIBR005 | depositor partial sequence | sequence record 344725 | WT FnCas12a
ATGTCAATTTATCAAGAATTTGTTAATAAATATAGTTTAAGTAAAACTCTAAGATTTGAGTTAATCCCAC
AGGGTAAAACACTTGAAAACATAAAAGCAAGAGGTTTGATTTTAGATGATGAGAAAAGAGCTAAAGACTA
CAAAAAGGCTAAACAAATAATTGATAAATATCATCAGTTTTTTATAGAGGAGATATTAAGTTCGGTTTGT
ATTAGCGAAGATTTATTACAAAACTATTCTGATGTTTATTTTAAACTTAAAAAGAGTGATGATGATAATC
TACAAAAAGATTTTAAAAGTGCAAAAGATACGATAAAGAAACAAATATCTGAATATATAAAGGACTCAGA
GAAATTTAAGAATTTGTTTAATCAAAACCTTATCGATGCTAAAAAAGGGCAAGAGTCAGATTTAATTCTA
TGGCTAAAGCAATCTAAGGATAATGGTATAGAACTATTTAAAGCCAATAGTGATATCACAGATATAGATG
AGGCGTTAGAAATAATCAAATCTTTTAAAGGTTGGACAACTTATTTTAAGGGTTTTCATGAAAATAGAAA
AAATGTTTATAGTAGCAATGATATTCCTACATCTATTATTTATAGGATAGTAGATGATAATTTGCCTAAA
TTTCTAGAAAATAAAGCTAAGTATGAGAGTTTAAAAGACAAAGCTCCAGAAGCTATAAACTATGAACAAA
TTAAAAAAGATTTGGCAGAAGAGCTAACCTTTGATATTGACTACAAAACATCTGAAGTTAATCAAAGAGT
TTTTTCACTTGATGAAGTTTTTGAGATAGCAAACTTTAATAATTATCTAAATCAAAGTGGTATTACTAAA
TTTAATACTATTATTGGTGGTAAATTTGTAAATGGTGAAAATACAAAGAGAAAAGGTATAAATGAATATA
TAAATCTATACTCACAGCAAATAAATGATAAAACACTCAAAAAATATAAAATGAGTGTTTTATTTAAGCA
AATTTTAAGTGATACAGAATCTAAATCTTTTGTAATTGATAAGTTAGAAGATGATAGTGATGTAGTTACA
ACGATGCAAAGTTTTTATGAGCAAATAGCAGCTTTTAAAACAGTAGAAGAAAAATCTATTAAAGAAACAC
TATCTTTATTATTTGATGATTTAAAAGCTCAAAAACTTGATTTGAGTAAAATTTATTTTAAAAATGATAA
ATCTCTTACTGATCTATCACAACAAGTTTTTGATGATTATAGTGTTATTGGTACAGCGGTACTAGAATAT
ATAACTCAACAAATAGCACCTAAAAATCTTGATAACCCTAGTAAGAAAGAGCAAGAATTAATAGCCAAAA
AAACTGAAAAAGCAAAATACTTATCTCTAGAAACTATAAAGCTTGCCTTAGAAGAATTTAATAAGCATAG
AGATATAGATAAACAGTGTAGGTTTGAAGAAATACTTGCAAACTTTGCGGCTATTCCGATGATATTTGAT
GAAATAGCTCAAAACAAAGACAATTTGGCACAGATATCTATCAAATATCAAAATCAAGGTAAAAAAGACC
TACTTCAAGCTAGTGCGGAAGATGATGTTAAAGCTATCAAGGATCTTTTAGATCAAACTAATAATCTCTT
ACATAAACTAAAAATATTTCATATTAGTCAGTCAGAAGATAAGGCAAATATTTTAGACAAGGATGAGCAT
TTTTATCTAGTATTTGAGGAGTGCTACTTTGAGCTAGCGAATATAGTGCCTCTTTATAACAAAATTAGAA
ACTATATAACTCAAAAGCCATATAGTGATGAGAAATTTAAGCTCAATTTTGAGAACTCGACTTTGGCTAA
TGGTTGGGATAAAAATAAAGAGCCTGACAATACGGCAATTTTATTTATCAAAGATGATAAATATTATCTG
GGTGTGATGAATAAGAAAAATAACAAAATATTTGATGATAAAGCTATCAAAGAAAATAAAGGCGAGGGTT
ATAAAAAAATTGTTTATAAACTTTTACCTGGCGCAAATAAAATGTTACCTAAGGTTTTCTTTTCTGCTAA
ATCTATAAAATTTTATAATCCTAGTGAAGATATACTTAGAATAAGAAATCATTCCACACATACAAAAAAT
GGTAGTCCTCAAAAAGGATATGAAAAATTTGAGTTTAATATTGAAGATTGCCGAAAATTTATAGATTTTT
ATAAACAGTCTATAAGTAAGCATCCGGAGTGGAAAGATTTTGGATTTAGATTTTCTGATACTCAAAGATA
TAATTCTATAGATGAATTTTATAGAGAAGTTGAAAATCAAGGCTACAAACTAACTTTTGAAAATATATCA
GAGAGCTATATTGATAGCGTAGTTAATCAGGGTAAATTGTACCTATTCCAAATCTATAATAAAGATTTTT
CAGCTTATAGCAAAGGGCGACCAAATCTACATACTTTATATTGGAAAGCGCTGTTTGATGAGAGAAATCT
TCAAGATGTGGTTTATAAGCTAAATGGTGAGGCAGAGCTTTTTTATCGTAAACAATCAATACCTAAAAAA
ATCACTCACCCAGCTAAAGAGGCAATAGCTAATAAAAACAAAGATAATCCTAAAAAAGAGAGTGTTTTTG
AATATGATTTAATCAAAGATAAACGCTTTACTGAAGATAAGTTTTTCTTTCACTGTCCTATTACAATCAA
TTTTAAATCTAGTGGAGCTAATAAGTTTAATGATGAAATCAATTTATTGCTAAAAGAAAAAGCAAATGAT
GTTCATATATTAAGTATAGATAGAGGTGAAAGACATTTAGCTTACTATACTTTGGTAGATGGTAAAGGCA
ATATCATCAAACAAGATACTTTCAACATCATTGGTAATGATAGAATGAAAACAAACTACCATGATAAGCT
TGCTGCAATAGAGAAAGATAGGGATTCAGCTAGGAAAGACTGGAAAAAGATAAATAACATCAAAGAGATG
AAAGAGGGCTATCTATCTCAGGTAGTTCATGAAATAGCTAAGCTAGTTATAGAGTATAATGCTATTGTGG
TTTTTGAGGATTTAAATTTTGGATTTAAAAGAGGGCGTTTCAAGGTAGAGAAGCAGGTCTATCAAAAGTT
AGAAAAAATGCTAATTGAGAAACTAAACTATCTAGTTTTCAAAGATAATGAGTTTGATAAAACTGGGGGA
GTGCTTAGAGCTTATCAGCTAACAGCACCTTTTGAGACTTTTAAAAAGATGGGTAAACAAACAGGTATTA
TCTACTATGTACCAGCTGGTTTTACTTCAAAAATTTGTCCTGTAACTGGTTTTGTAAATCAGTTATATCC
TAAGTATGAAAGTGTCAGCAAATCTCAAGAGTTCTTTAGTAAGTTTGACAAGATTTGTTATAACCTTGAT
AAGGGCTATTTTGAGTTTAGTTTTGATTATAAAAACTTTGGTGACAAGGCTGCCAAAGGCAAGTGGACTA
TAGCTAGCTTTGGGAGTAGATTGATTAACTTTAGAAATTCAGATAAAAATCATAATTGGGATACTCGAGA
AGTTTATCCAACTAAAGAGTTGGAGAAATTGCTAAAAGATTATTCTATCGAATATGGGCATGGCGAATGT
ATCAAAGCAGCTATTTGCGGTGAGAGCGACAAAAAGTTTTTTGCTAAGCTAACTAGTGTCCTAAATACTA
TCTTACAAATGCGTAACTCAAAAACAGGTACTGAGTTAGATTATCTAATTTCACCAGTAGCAGATGTAAA
TGGCAATTTCTTTGATTCGCGACAGGCGCCAAAAAATATGCCTCAAGATGCTGATGCCAATGGTGCTTAT
CATATTGGGCTAAAAGGTCTGATGCTACTAGGTAGGATCAAAAATAATCAAGAGGGCAAAAAACTCAATT
TGGTTATCAAAAATGAAGAGTATTTTGAGTTCGTGCAGAATAGGAATAACTAA
