>Addgene plasmid #177668 | pSIBR005 | depositor partial sequence | sequence record 344726 | CRISPR array
GTCTAAGAACTTTAAATAATTTCTACTGTTGTAGATATGTCTTCCTGAGTGACGAGCAACGAGACTGGAA
GACATGTCTAAGAACTTTAAATAATTTCTACTGTTGTAGAT
